>Addgene plasmid #27419 | p2Flag CMV2-ZO-2-delta-N | addgene partial sequence | sequence record 33826 | 27419 with CMV-F
GGCCGCGAATTCAAGCTTAGCCACCATGGACTACAAAGACGATGACGATAAAGCAAGGCTCGAATCGGTA
CCCAGGCCCCGGAAGGTCCAGGTGGCCGCACTTCAGGCCAGCCCTCCCCTGGATCAGGATGACCGGGCTT
TTGAGGTGATGGACGAGTTTGATGGCAGAAGTTTCCGGAGTGGCTACAGCGAGAGGAGCCGGCTGAACAG
CCATGGGGGGCGCAGCCGCAGCTGGGAGGACAGCCCGGAAAGGGGGCGTCCCCATGAGCGGGCCCGGAGC
CGGGAGCGGGACCTCAGCCGGGACCGGAGCCGTGGCCGGAGCCTGGAGCGGGGCCTGGACCAAGACCATG
CGCGCACCCGAGACCGCAGCCGTGGCCGGAGCCTGGAGCGGGGCCTGGACCACGACTTTGGGCCATCCCG
GGACCGGGACCGTGACCGCAGCCGCGGCCGGAGCATTGACCAGGACTACGAGCGAGCCTATCACCGGGCC
TACNACCCAGACTACGAGCGGGCCTACAGCCCGGAGTACAGGCGCGGGGCCCGCCACGATGCCCGCTCTC
GGGGACCCCGAAAGCCGCAGCCGCGAGCACCCGCACTCACGGAGCCCCAGCCCCGAGCCTAGGGGGCGGC
C
