[The description below was written by a language model from this plasmid's Addgene catalogue record.]
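Description:
p2Flag CMV2-ZO-2-delta-N is a mammalian expression plasmid built on the p2xFlag CMV2 backbone (about 4.7 kb without insert). It is propagated in E. coli as a high-copy plasmid under ampicillin selection. The record does not list a mammalian selection marker, and no feature table is provided, so the origin of replication and the polyadenylation signal are not documented here. The backbone name and the use of a CMV sequencing primer indicate that expression is driven by the cytomegalovirus immediate-early promoter, a strong constitutive promoter commonly used for transient expression in cultured mammalian cells.

The insert is a truncated human Zonula Occludens 2 (ZO-2, gene TJP2) coding sequence of roughly 3.2 kb, cloned between KpnI and XbaI sites. Coding nucleotides 1–351 have been deleted, removing the N-terminal 117 amino acids of the protein. A tandem 2xFlag epitope supplied by the backbone is fused to the N terminus of the truncated protein, allowing detection by immunoblotting or immunofluorescence and recovery by anti-Flag immunoprecipitation.

ZO-2 is a tight-junction scaffold protein containing PDZ domains. The associated publication reports that complexes between ZO-2 and the transcriptional co-activator YAP2 are PDZ domain-dependent and regulate YAP2 nuclear localization and signalling. This N-terminal deletion mutant therefore most likely serves as one of a series of domain-mapping constructs, compared with full-length ZO-2 to test which region is required for YAP2 binding and for the effects on YAP2 localization. The record itself does not specify which domain the deletion removes.
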