Addgene plasmid #27419: p2Flag CMV2-ZO-2-delta-N
Depositing lab: Marius Sudol. Depositing organization: Geisinger Health Center. Publication: Functional complexes between YAP2 and ZO-2 are PDZ domain-dependent, and regulate YAP2 nuclear localization and signalling. Oka T, Remue E, Meerschaert K, Vanloo B, Boucherie C, Gfeller D, Bader GD, Sidhu SS, Vandekerckhove J, Gettemans J, Sudol M. Biochem J. 2010 Nov 25. 432(3):461-72. 10.1042/BJ20100870 PubMed 20868367.
Backbone
  Vector backbone: p2xFlag CMV2
  Backbone size w/o insert (bp): 4700
  Vector type: Mammalian Expression
Growth in bacteria
  Bacterial resistance: Ampicillin, 100 μg/mL
  Growth temperature: 37°C
  Growth strain: DH5alpha
  Copy number: High Copy
Gene/Insert
  Gene/Insert name: Zonula Occludens 2 (alt names: ZO-2; TJP2)
  Species: H. sapiens (human)
  Insert size (bp): 3222
  Mutation: Deletion of coding nucleotides from 1-351. This results in N-terminal deletion of 117 amino acids. See Figure 3 in the paper for details.
  GenBank ID: AAH27592
  Entrez Gene: TJP2 (a.k.a. C9DUPq21.11, DFNA51, DUP9q21.11, FHCA1, PFIC4, X104, ZO2)
  Tag / fusion protein: 2xFlag (N terminal on backbone)
  Cloning method: Restriction Enzyme; 5′ cloning site KpnI (unknown if destroyed); 3′ cloning site XbaI (unknown if destroyed)
  Sequencing primers: 5′ CMV
Terms and licenses: Academic/Nonprofit Terms; Industry Terms: Not Available to Industry
How to cite: p2Flag CMV2-ZO-2-delta-N was a gift from Marius Sudol (Addgene plasmid # 27419 ; http://n2t.net/addgene:27419 ; RRID:Addgene_27419)
